>Addgene plasmid #182808 | iFluoxSnFR | addgene full sequence | sequence record 358173 | Addgene NGS Result
CATCATGGTTATCCCTATGATGTTCCAGATTATGCTGGGGCCCAGCCGGCCAGATCTGCGAACGACACCG
TAGTTGTGGGCTCGATCATCTTTACAGAAGGGATTATCGTCGCAAACATGGTGGCAGAGATGATTGAGGC
GCATACAGACCTTAAGGTGGTTCGCAAACTGAACCTTGGCGGGGTCAACGTTAACTTTGAAGCCATTAAA
CGCGGAGGTGCGAATAATGGTATTGACATTTACGTGGAGTACACTGGGCACGGTCTTGTGGATATTCTGG
GGTTCCCGGAGCCGAACGTCTATATCACCGCCGACAAGCAGAAGAACGGCATCAAGGCGAACTTCAAGAT
CCGCCACAACGTGGAGGACGGCAGCGTGCAGCTCGCCGACCACTACCAGCAGAACACCCCCATCGGCGAC
GGCCCCGTGCTGCTGCCCGACAACCACTACCTGAGCACCCAGTCCGTGCTGAGCAAAGACCCCAACGAGA
AGCGCGATCACATGGTCCTGCTGGAGTTCGTGACCGCCGCCGGGATCACTCTCGGCATGGACGAGCTGTA
CAAGGGCGGTACCGGAGGGAGCATGAGCAAGGGCGAGGAGCTGTTCACCGGGGTGGTGCCCATCCTGGTC
GAGCTGGACGGCGACGTAAACGGCCACAAGTTCAGCGTGCGCGGCGAGGGCGAGGGCGATGCCACCAACG
GCAAGCTGACCCTGAAGTTCATCTGCACCACCGGCAAGCTGCCCGTGCCCTGGCCCACCCTCGTGACCAC
CCTGACCTACGGCGTGCAGTGCTTCAGCCGCTACCCCGACCACATGAAGCAGCACGACTTCTTCAAGTCC
GCCATGCCCGAAGGCTACGTCCAGGAGCGCACCATCAGCTTCAAGGACGACGGCACCTACAAGACCCGCG
CCGAGGTGAAGTTCGAGGGCGACACCCTGGTGAACCGCATCGAGCTGAAGGGCATCGACTTCAAGGAGGA
CGGCAACATCCTGGGGCACAAGCTGGAGTACAACTTTCCGCCGCCCGCGACTACTGATCCAGAAGGTGCA
TACGAAACCGTGAAGAAGGAGTACAAACGTAAATGGAATATTGTATGGCTCAAACCACTGGGATTCAACA
ATACGTATACGCTTACCGTTAAAGACGAACTGGCGAAACAGTATAACCTTAAAACCTTCAGTGACTTAGC
GAAAATCTCGGATAAGCTGATTCTGGGTGCAACGATGCATTTTTTAGAAAGTCCCGATGGTTACCCAGGC
CTGCAAAAACTGTACAATTTCAAATTCAAGCACACCAAAAGCATGGACATGGGTATTCGCTATACCGCCA
TTGATAATAACGAAGTTCAGGTAATTGATGCCTCCGCCACTGATGGCTTGCTGGTGAGCCACAAATTAAA
AATTCTGGAGGATGATAAAGCGTTCTTCCCGCCGTATTATGCTGCCCCCATCATCCGTCAGGATGTCTTA
GATAAGCATCCTGAACTGAAGGACGTGCTGAACAAACTCGCGAATCAAATTTCACTGGAAGAAATGCAGA
AACTGAATTACAAGGTGGACGGTGAGGGTCAGGACCCAGCGAAAGTAGCTAAGGAGTTTTTGAAAGAGAA
AGGTTTAATTCTGCAGGTCGACGAACAAAAACTCATCTCAGAAGAGGATCTGAATTAAGAATTCGAAGCT
TGATCCGGCTGCTAACAAAGCCCGAAAGGAAGCTGAGTTGGCTGCTGCCACCGCTGAGCAATAACTAGCA
TAACCCCTTGGGGCCTCTAAACGGGTCTTGAGGGGTTTTTTGCTGAAAGGAGGAACTATATCCGGATCTG
GCGTAATAGCGAAGAGGCCCGCACCGATCGCCCTTCCCAACAGTTGCGCAGCCTGAATGGCGAATGGG
[124 nt withheld, positions 1889-2012]
C
[91 nt withheld, positions 2014-2104]
A
[49 nt withheld, positions 2106-2154]
CCTTTGACGTTGGAGTCCATGTTCTTT
[37 nt withheld, positions 2182-2218]
ACCCTATCTCGGTCTATTCTTTTGATTTATAAGGGATTTTGCCGATTTCGGCCTATTGGTTAAAAAATGA
GCTGATTTAACAAAAATTTAACGCGAATTTTAACAAAATATTAACGCTTACAATTTAGGTGGCACTTTTC
GGGGAAATGTGCGCGGAACCCCTATTTGTTTATTTTTCTAAATACATTCAAATATGTATCCGCTCATGAG
ACAATAACCCTGATAAATGCTTCAATAATATTGAAAAAGGAAGAGTATGAGTATTCAACATTTCCGTGTC
GCCCTTATTCCCTTTTTTGCGGCATTTTGCCTTCCTGTTTTTGCTCACCCAGAAACGCTGGTGAAAGTAA
AAGATGCTGAAGATCAGTTGGGTGCACGAGTGGGTTACATCGAACTGGATCTCAACAGCGGTAAGATCCT
TGAGAGTTTTCGCCCCGAAGAACGTTTTCCAATGATGAGCACTTTTAAAGTTCTGCTATGTGGCGCGGTA
TTATCCCGTATTGACGCCGGGCAAGAGCAACTCGGTCGCCGCATACACTATTCTCAGAATGACTTGGTTG
AGTACTCACCAGTCACAGAAAAGCATCTTACGGATGGCATGACAGTAAGAGAATTATGCAGTGCTGCCAT
AACCATGAGTGATAACACTGCGGCCAACTTACTTCTGACAACGATCGGAGGACCGAAGGAGCTAACCGCT
TTTTTGCACAACATGGGGGATCATGTAACTCGCTTTGATCGTTGGGAACCGGAGCTGAATGAAGCCATAC
CAAACGACGAGCGTGACACCACGATGCCTGTAGCAATGGCAACAACGTTGCGCAAACTATTAACTGGCGA
ACTACTTACTCTAGCTTCCCGGCAACAATTAATAGACTGGATGGAGGCGGATAAAGTTGCAGGACCACTT
CTGCGCTCGGCCCTTCCGGCTGGCTGGTTTATTGCTGATAAATCTGGAGCCGGTGAGCGTGGGTCTCGCG
GTATCATTGCAGCACTGGGGCCAGATGGTAAGCCCTCCCGTATCGTAGTTATCTACACGACGGGGAGTCA
GGCAACTATGGATGAACGAAATAGACAGATCGCTGAGATAGGTGCCTCACTGATTAAGCATTGGTAACTG
TCAGACCAAGTTTACTCATATATACTTTAGATTGATTTAAAACTTCATTTTTAATTTAAAAGGATCTAGG
TGAAGATCCTTTTTGATAATCTCATGACCAAAATCCCTTAACGTGAGTTTTCGTTCCACTGAGCGTCAGA
CCCCGTAGAAAAGATCAAAGGATCTTCTTGAGATCCTTTTTTTCTGCGCGTAATCTGCTGCTTGCAAACA
AAAAAACCACCGCTACCAGCGGTGGTTTGTTTGCCGGATCAAGAGCTACCAACTCTTTTTCCGAAGGTAA
CTGGCTTCAGCAGAGCGCAGATACCAAATACTGTTCTTCTAGTGTAGCCGTAGTTAGGCCACCACTTCAA
GAACTCTGTAGCACCGCCTACATACCTCGCTCTGCTAATCCTGTTACCAGTGGCTGCTGCCAGTGGCGAT
AAGTCGTGTCTTACCGGGTTGGACTCAAGACGATAGTTACCGGATAAGGCGCAGCGGTCGGGCTGAACGG
GGGGTTCGTGCACACAGCCCAGCTTGGAGCGAACGACCTACACCGAACTGAGATACCTACAGCGTGAGCT
ATGAGAAAGCGCCACGCTTCCCGAAGGGAGAAAGGCGGACAGGTATCCGGTAAGCGGCAGGGTCGGAACA
GGAGAGCGCACGAGGGAGCTTCCAGGGGGAAACGCCTGGTATCTTTATAGTCCTGTCGGGTTTCGCCACC
TCTGACTTGAGCGTCGATTTTTGTGATGCTCGTCAGGGGGGCGGAGCCTATGGAAAAACGCCAGCAACGC
GGCCTTTTTACGGTTCCTGGCCTTTTGCTGGCCTTTTGCTCACATGTTCTTTCCTGCGTTATCCCCTGAT
TCTGTGGATAACCGTATTATCGCCTTTGAGTGAGCTGATACCGCTCGCCGCAGCCGAACGACCGAGCGCA
GCGAGTCAGTGAGCGAGGAAGCGGAAGAGCGCCCAATACGCAAACCGCCTCTCCCCGCGCGTTGGCCGAT
TCATTAATGCAGGATCTCGATCCCGCGAAATTAATACGACTCACTATAGGGAGACCACAACGGTTTCCCT
CTAGAAATAATTTTGTTTAACTTTAAGAAGGAGATATACATATGCATCATCATCAT
Features (pLannotate 1.2.2; 12 found; start..end, strand, type, name):
    295..1014    +  CDS            cEGFP: cEGFP is a basic (constitutively fluorescent) green fluorescent protein published in 2008, derived from Aequorea victoria.
   1688..1737    +  CDS            SET1 (fragment): solubility-enhancement tag derived from T7 phage gene 10B
   1745..1792    +  terminator     T7 terminator: transcription terminator for bacteriophage T7 RNA polymerase
   1818..1884    +  CDS            lacZα (fragment): LacZα fragment of β-galactosidase; lacZ fragment
   1889..2344    +  rep_origin     f1 ori (sequence partly withheld): f1 bacteriophage origin of replication; arrow indicates direction of (+) strand synthesis
   2370..2474    +  promoter       AmpR promoter: bla
   2475..3335    +  CDS            AmpR: β-lactamase; bla; confers resistance to ampicillin, carbenicillin, and related antibiotics
   3506..4094    +  rep_origin     ori: high-copy-number ColE1/pMB1/pBR322/pUC origin of replication
   4277..4330    +  CDS            lacI (fragment): lac repressor; lacI; The lac repressor binds to the lac operator to inhibit transcription in E. coli. This inhibition can be relieved by adding lactose or isopropyl-β-D-thiogalactopyranoside (IPTG).
   4350..4368    +  promoter       T7 promoter: promoter for bacteriophage T7 RNA polymerase
   4400..4422    +  RBS            RBS: efficient ribosome binding site from bacteriophage T7 gene 10 (Olins and Rangwala, 1989)
   4433..9       +  CDS            capTEV™ (fragment) (across the origin): composite tag for in vivo biotinylation, TEV protease cleavage, and 6xHis tagging
