[The description below was written by a language model from this plasmid's Addgene catalogue record and pLannotate feature annotations shown in this document.]
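Description:
iFluoxSnFR is a bacterial expression plasmid built on the pHHM.X51 backbone (about 2.8 kb) carrying a synthetic 1,683 bp insert that encodes a genetically encoded fluorescent biosensor of the iDrugSnFR family. The full sequenced construct is 4,444 nt. It replicates in E. coli from a high-copy ColE1/pUC-type origin and is selected with ampicillin through the bla gene and its own promoter. An f1 phage origin is also present, along with short lacZα and lacI remnants that appear to be backbone leftovers rather than functional genes.

The sensor coding sequence was cloned between NdeI and HindIII sites. It lies downstream of a T7 promoter and the phage T7 gene 10 ribosome binding site and is followed by a T7 terminator, so expression depends on a host supplying T7 RNA polymerase. No lac operator is annotated, and only a fragment of lacI is detected. According to the record, the protein carries N-terminal 6xHis and HA tags and a C-terminal Myc tag. The short "capTEV" hit spanning the sequence origin most likely reflects the His tag at the start of the reading frame. The only annotated portion of the insert is a GFP-derived segment (matched to cEGFP), which serves as the fluorescent reporter. The ligand-binding portion of the sensor is not annotated, and the record does not describe it.

The catalogue purpose statement refers to biosensors for nicotinic agonists. However, the construct name and the associated publication point to selective serotonin reuptake inhibitors, so the sensor is presumably directed at fluoxetine, although the record does not state this. The T7 and His-tag arrangement suits production and purification of the sensor protein from bacteria.
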