Addgene plasmid #182808: iFluoxSnFR
Purpose: Develop a family of genetically encoded fluorescent biosensors for nicotinic agonists, termed iDrugSnFRs, thus enabling optical subcellular pharmacokinetics for nicotinic agonists
Depositing lab: Henry Lester. Depositing organization: California Institute of Technology. Publication: Selective Serotonin Reuptake Inhibitors within Cells: Temporal Resolution in Cytoplasm, Endoplasmic Reticulum, and Membrane. Nichols AL, Blumenfeld Z, Luebbert L, Knox HJ, Muthusamy AK, Marvin JS, Kim CH, Grant SN, Walton DP, Cohen BN, Hammar R, Looger L, Artursson P, Dougherty DA, Lester HA. J Neurosci. 2023 Mar 2:JN-RM-1519-22. doi: 10.1523/JNEUROSCI.1519-22.2022. PubMed 36868853.
Backbone
  Vector backbone: pHHM.X51
  Backbone manufacturer: Caltech
  Backbone size w/o insert (bp): 2761
  Vector type: Bacterial Expression
Growth in bacteria
  Bacterial resistance: Ampicillin, 100 μg/mL
  Growth temperature: 37°C
  Growth strain: DH5alpha
  Copy number: High Copy
Gene/Insert
  Gene/Insert name: iFluoxSnFR
  Species: Synthetic
  Insert size (bp): 1683
  Promoter: T7
  Tag / fusion protein: 6xHis, HA (N terminal on insert); Myc (C terminal on insert)
  Cloning method: Restriction Enzyme; 5′ cloning site NdeI (not destroyed); 3′ cloning site HindIII (not destroyed)
  Sequencing primers: 5′ T7; 3′ T7 term
Terms and licenses: Academic/Nonprofit Terms; Industry Terms: Not Available to Industry
Depositor comments: For additional reference, please see Nichols et al. 2022 Elife, doi.org/10.7554/eLife.74648.
How to cite: iFluoxSnFR was a gift from Henry Lester (Addgene plasmid # 182808 ; http://n2t.net/addgene:182808 ; RRID:Addgene_182808)
